Addgene plasmid #132393: AAVS1 CAG rtTA3 TauP301L 2N4R-EGFP
Purpose: Exchange cassette containing inducible TauP301L 2N4R-EGFP fusion, CAG-driven rtTA3, Puromycin resistance marker, targets AAVS1 site
Depositing lab: Gerold Schmitt-Ulms. Depositing organization: University of Toronto. Publication: Rapid Generation of Human Neuronal Cell Models Enabling Inducible Expression of Proteins-of-interest for Functional Studies. Wang X, Friesen E, Muller I, Lemieux M, Dukart R, Maia IB, Kalia S, Schmitt-Ulms G. Bio Protoc. 2020 May 5;10(9):e3615. doi: 10.21769/BioProtoc.3615. eCollection 2020 May 5. PubMed 33659578.
Backbone
  Vector backbone: AAVS1-T2A-Puro-Cas9-TREtight
  Backbone manufacturer: Addgene
  Total vector size (bp): 8048
  Vector type: Mammalian Expression, Cre/Lox, CRISPR
  Selectable markers: Puromycin
Growth in bacteria
  Bacterial resistance: Ampicillin, 100 μg/mL
  Growth temperature: 37°C
  Growth strain: DH5alpha
  Growth instructions: Bacteria may truncate DNA, please select multiple clones and perform restriction digest after purification to confirm.
  Copy number: High Copy
Gene/Insert
  Gene/Insert name: human TauP301L 2N4R-EGFP
  Species: H. sapiens (human), Synthetic
  Mutation: Proline 301 to Leucine (P301L)
  Entrez Gene: MAPT (a.k.a. DDPAC, FTD1, FTDP-17, MAPTL, MSTD, MTBT1, MTBT2, PPND, PPP1R103, TAU, Tau-PHF6, tau-40)
  Promoter: TREtight
  Tag / fusion protein: EGFP (C terminal on insert)
  Cloning method: Restriction Enzyme; 5′ cloning site BbvCI (not destroyed); 3′ cloning site KpnI (not destroyed)
  Sequencing primers: 5′ TTCAGGTTGGACCGGTCCTCA
Terms and licenses: Academic/Nonprofit Terms; Industry Terms: Not Available to Industry
How to cite: AAVS1 CAG rtTA3 TauP301L 2N4R-EGFP was a gift from Gerold Schmitt-Ulms (Addgene plasmid # 132393 ; http://n2t.net/addgene:132393 ; RRID:Addgene_132393)
