[The description below was written by a language model from this plasmid's Addgene catalogue record and the feature table of its GenBank file; any pLannotate feature table in this document was generated separately and was not available to it.]
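Description:
AAVS1 CAG rtTA3 TauP301L 2N4R-EGFP is an approximately 8 kb mammalian donor plasmid designed as a recombinase exchange cassette for the human AAVS1 safe-harbour locus. It derives from the AAVS1-T2A-Puro-Cas9-TREtight backbone and is propagated in E. coli through a high-copy ColE1/pUC-type origin with ampicillin resistance; the record warns that bacteria may truncate the DNA. No AAVS1 homology arms are annotated. Instead, the payload is bracketed by heterospecific Cre sites, lox66 at one end and lox2272 at the other. This arrangement suggests Cre-mediated cassette exchange into a previously installed, matching landing pad at AAVS1, although the record does not describe that landing pad.

Three functional units lie between the lox sites. The first is a promoterless selection module made up of a splice acceptor, T2A peptide and puromycin N-acetyltransferase, followed by bGH and SV40 polyadenylation signals. It depends on transcription and splicing from the host locus, so puromycin resistance should arise mainly after correct integration. Minimal FRT sites flank this module, which allows FLP-mediated removal of the marker. The second unit, on the opposite strand, is a CAG promoter (chicken beta-actin promoter with chimeric intron) that constitutively drives rtTA3. The third unit is also in reverse orientation: a TREtight promoter with seven tet operators and a minimal CMV promoter controls human MAPT in its 2N4R isoform, carrying the P301L mutation and fused at the C terminus to EGFP, with an SV40 poly(A) signal. The tau coding region is not annotated in the feature tables, but it fits the gap between the Kozak sequence downstream of the promoter and EGFP.

Doxycycline-bound rtTA3 activates the TRE, giving inducible expression of fluorescent mutant tau from a single defined locus. The associated publication concerns the generation of human neuronal cell models. The two sequence records held for this plasmid differ by only two bases.
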