LOCUS       Exported 8048 bp ds-DNA circular SYN 12-MAY-2021
DEFINITION  Exchange cassette containing inducible TauP301L 2N4R-EGFP fusion,
            CAG-driven rtTA3, Puromycin resistance marker, targets AAVS1 site.
ACCESSION   .
VERSION     .
KEYWORDS    AAVS1 CAG rtTA3 TauP301L 2N4R-EGFP
SOURCE      synthetic DNA construct
  ORGANISM  synthetic DNA construct
REFERENCE   1 (bases 1 to 8048)
  AUTHORS   Wang X, Friesen E, Muller I, Lemieux M, Dukart R, Maia IB, Kalia S,,
            Schmitt-Ulms G
  TITLE     Rapid Generation of Human Neuronal Cell Models Enabling Inducible
            Expression of Proteins-of-interest for Functional Studies.
  JOURNAL   Bio-protocol. 2020; 10(9): e3615
REFERENCE   2 (bases 1 to 8048)
  AUTHORS   .
  TITLE     Direct Submission
  JOURNAL   Exported May 12, 2021 from SnapGene Server 1.1.58
            http://www.snapgene.com
FEATURES             Location/Qualifiers
     source          1..8048
                     /organism="synthetic DNA construct"
                     /mol_type="other DNA"
     rep_origin      23..611
                     /direction=RIGHT
                     /label=ori
                     /note="high-copy-number ColE1/pMB1/pBR322/pUC origin of
                     replication"
     primer_bind     512..531
                     /label=pBR322ori-F
                     /note="pBR322 origin, forward primer"
     primer_bind     765..782
                     /label=L4440
                     /note="L4440 vector, forward primer"
     protein_bind    990..1023
                     /label=lox66
                     /bound_moiety="Cre recombinase"
                     /note="Right element (RE) mutant of loxP (Araki et al.,
                     2010). Cre-mediated recombination occurs in the 8-bp core
                     sequence (GCATACAT)."
     protein_bind    1026..1059
                     /label=FRT (minimal)
                     /bound_moiety="FLP recombinase from the Saccharomyces
                     cerevisiae 2u plasmid"
                     /note="supports FLP-mediated excision but not integration
                     (Turan and Bode, 2011)"
     misc_feature    1064..1089
                     /label=SA
                     /note="splice acceptor site"
     CDS             1113..1166
                     /codon_start=1
                     /product="2A peptide from Thosea asigna virus capsid
                     protein"
                     /label=T2A
                     /note="Eukaryotic ribosomes fail to insert a peptide bond
                     between the Gly and Pro residues, yielding separate
                     polypeptides."
                     /translation="EGRGSLLTCGDVEENPGP"
     CDS             1176..1775
                     /codon_start=1
                     /gene="pac from Streptomyces alboniger"
                     /product="puromycin N-acetyltransferase"
                     /label=PuroR
                     /note="confers resistance to puromycin"
                     /translation="MTEYKPTVRLATRDDVPRAVRTLAAAFADYPATRHTVDPDRHIER
                     VTELQELFLTRVGLDIGKVWVADDGAAVAVWTTPESVEAGAVFAEIGPRMAELSGSRLA
                     AQQQMEGLLAPHRPKEPAWFLATVGVSPDHQGKGLGSAVVLPGVEAAERAGVPAFLETS
                     APRNLPFYERLGFTVTADVEVPEGPRTWCMTRKPGA"
     primer_bind     complement(1176..1195)
                     /label=Puro-R
                     /note="Puromycin resistance gene, reverse primer. Also
                     called puro-variant-R"
     primer_bind     1672..1692
                     /label=Puro-F
                     /note="Puromycin resistance gene, forward primer"
     protein_bind    1778..1811
                     /label=FRT (minimal)
                     /bound_moiety="FLP recombinase from the Saccharomyces
                     cerevisiae 2u plasmid"
                     /note="supports FLP-mediated excision but not integration
                     (Turan and Bode, 2011)"
     polyA_signal    1814..2038
                     /label=bGH poly(A) signal
                     /note="bovine growth hormone polyadenylation signal"
     polyA_signal    2045..2126
                     /label=SV40 poly(A) signal
                     /note="SV40 polyadenylation signal"
     CDS             complement(2264..2971)
                     /codon_start=1
                     /product="reverse tetracycline transactivator 3"
                     /label=rtTA3
                     /note="activates expression from Tet-responsive promoters
                     in the presence of doxycycline"
                     /translation="MSRLDKSKVINGALELLNGVGIEGLTTRKLAQKLGVEQPTLYWHV
                     KNKRALLDALPIEMLDRHHTHFCPLEGESWQDFLRNNAKSYRCALLSHRDGAKVHLGTR
                     PTEKQYETLENQLAFLCQQGFSLENALYALSAVGHFTLGCVLEEQEHQVAKEERETPTT
                     DSMPPLLRQAIELFDRQGAEPAFLFGLELIICGLEKQLKCESGGPTDALDDFDLDMLPA
                     DALDDFDLDMLPG"
     primer_bind     complement(3012..3031)
                     /label=pCAG-F
                     /note="Rabbit beta-globin intron, for pCAG plasmids,
                     forward primer"
     primer_bind     complement(3093..3115)
                     /label=pCAGGS-5
                     /note="Chimeric intron in CAG promoter, forward primer"
     promoter        complement(3395..3672)
                     /label=chicken beta-actin promoter
     polyA_signal    3939..4060
                     /label=SV40 poly(A) signal
                     /note="SV40 polyadenylation signal"
     primer_bind     complement(3950..3969)
                     /label=EBV-rev
                     /note="SV40 polyA terminator, reverse primer"
     CDS             complement(4183..4902)
                     /codon_start=1
                     /product="the original enhanced GFP (Yang et al., 1996)"
                     /label=EGFP
                     /note="mammalian codon-optimized"
                     /translation="MVSKGEELFTGVVPILVELDGDVNGHKFSVSGEGEGDATYGKLTL
                     KFICTTGKLPVPWPTLVTTLTYGVQCFSRYPDHMKQHDFFKSAMPEGYVQERTIFFKDD
                     GNYKTRAEVKFEGDTLVNRIELKGIDFKEDGNILGHKLEYNYNSHNVYIMADKQKNGIK
                     VNFKIRHNIEDGSVQLADHYQQNTPIGDGPVLLPDNHYLSTQSALSKDPNEKRDHMVLL
                     EFVTAAGITLGMDELYK"
     CDS             complement(4186..4902)
                     /codon_start=1
                     /product="enhanced GFP"
                     /label=EGFP
                     /translation="MVSKGEELFTGVVPILVELDGDVNGHKFSVSGEGEGDATYGKLTL
                     KFICTTGKLPVPWPTLVTTLTYGVQCFSRYPDHMKQHDFFKSAMPEGYVQERTIFFKDD
                     GNYKTRAEVKFEGDTLVNRIELKGIDFKEDGNILGHKLEYNYNSHNVYIMADKQKNGIK
                     VNFKIRHNIEDGSVQLADHYQQNTPIGDGPVLLPDNHYLSTQSALSKDPNEKRDHMVLL
                     EFVTAAGITLGMDELYK"
     primer_bind     complement(4228..4249)
                     /label=EGFP-C
                     /note="EGFP, forward primer"
     primer_bind     4577..4596
                     /label=EXFP-R
                     /note="For distinguishing EGFP variants, reverse primer"
     primer_bind     4836..4857
                     /label=EGFP-N
                     /note="EGFP, reverse primer"
     regulatory      4899..4908
                     /regulatory_class="other"
                     /note="vertebrate consensus sequence for strong initiation
                     of translation (Kozak, 1987)"
     regulatory      6276..6285
                     /regulatory_class="other"
                     /note="vertebrate consensus sequence for strong initiation
                     of translation (Kozak, 1987)"
     protein_bind    complement(6317..6341)
                     /gene="mutant version of attB"
                     /label=attB1
                     /bound_moiety="BP Clonase(TM)"
                     /note="recombination site for the Gateway(R) BP reaction"
     promoter        complement(6358..6672)
                     /label=tight TRE promoter
                     /note="Tet-responsive promoter PTight, consisting of seven
                     tet operator sequences followed by the minimal CMV
                     promoter"
     primer_bind     complement(6361..6385)
                     /label=LNCX
                     /note="Human CMV promoter, forward primer"
     protein_bind    6432..6450
                     /gene="tetO"
                     /label=tet operator
                     /bound_moiety="tetracycline repressor TetR"
                     /note="bacterial operator O2 for the tetR and tetA genes"
     protein_bind    6468..6486
                     /gene="tetO"
                     /label=tet operator
                     /bound_moiety="tetracycline repressor TetR"
                     /note="bacterial operator O2 for the tetR and tetA genes"
     protein_bind    6503..6521
                     /gene="tetO"
                     /label=tet operator
                     /bound_moiety="tetracycline repressor TetR"
                     /note="bacterial operator O2 for the tetR and tetA genes"
     protein_bind    6539..6557
                     /gene="tetO"
                     /label=tet operator
                     /bound_moiety="tetracycline repressor TetR"
                     /note="bacterial operator O2 for the tetR and tetA genes"
     protein_bind    6575..6593
                     /gene="tetO"
                     /label=tet operator
                     /bound_moiety="tetracycline repressor TetR"
                     /note="bacterial operator O2 for the tetR and tetA genes"
     protein_bind    6610..6628
                     /gene="tetO"
                     /label=tet operator
                     /bound_moiety="tetracycline repressor TetR"
                     /note="bacterial operator O2 for the tetR and tetA genes"
     protein_bind    6646..6664
                     /gene="tetO"
                     /label=tet operator
                     /bound_moiety="tetracycline repressor TetR"
                     /note="bacterial operator O2 for the tetR and tetA genes"
     protein_bind    6689..6722
                     /label=lox2272
                     /bound_moiety="Cre recombinase"
                     /note="Cre-mediated recombination occurs in the 8-bp core
                     sequence (GGATACTT). lox2272 sites are compatible with each
                     other, but incompatible with loxP or loxN sites (Lee and
                     Saito, 1988)."
     CDS             complement(7087..7947)
                     /codon_start=1
                     /gene="bla"
                     /product="beta-lactamase"
                     /label=AmpR
                     /note="confers resistance to ampicillin, carbenicillin, and
                     related antibiotics"
                     /translation="MSIQHFRVALIPFFAAFCLPVFAHPETLVKVKDAEDQLGARVGYI
                     ELDLNSGKILESFRPEERFPMMSTFKVLLCGAVLSRIDAGQEQLGRRIHYSQNDLVEYS
                     PVTEKHLTDGMTVRELCSAAITMSDNTAANLLLTTIGGPKELTAFLHNMGDHVTRLDRW
                     EPELNEAIPNDERDTTMPVAMATTLRKLLTGELLTLASRQQLIDWMEADKVAGPLLRSA
                     LPAGWFIADKSGAGERGSRGIIAALGPDGKPSRIVVIYTTGSQATMDERNRQIAEIGAS
                     LIKHW"
     primer_bind     7710..7729
                     /label=Amp-R
                     /note="Ampicillin resistance gene, reverse primer"
ORIGIN
        1 tagaaaagat caaaggatct tcttgagatc ctttttttct gcgcgtaatc tgctgcttgc
       61 aaacaaaaaa accaccgcta ccagcggtgg tttgtttgcc ggatcaagag ctaccaactc
      121 tttttccgaa ggtaactggc ttcagcagag cgcagatacc aaatactgtt cttctagtgt
      181 agccgtagtt aggccaccac ttcaagaact ctgtagcacc gcctacatac ctcgctctgc
      241 taatcctgtt accagtggct gctgccagtg gcgataagtc gtgtcttacc gggttggact
      301 caagacgata gttaccggat aaggcgcagc ggtcgggctg aacggggggt tcgtgcacac
      361 agcccagctt ggagcgaacg acctacaccg aactgagata cctacagcgt gagctatgag
      421 aaagcgccac gcttcccgaa gggagaaagg cggacaggta tccggtaagc ggcagggtcg
      481 gaacaggaga gcgcacgagg gagcttccag ggggaaacgc ctggtatctt tatagtcctg
      541 tcgggtttcg ccacctctga cttgagcgtc gatttttgtg atgctcgtca ggggggcgga
      601 gcctatggaa aaacgccagc aacgcggcct ttttacggtt cctggccttt tgctggcctt
      661 ttgctcacat gttctttcct gcgttatccc ctgattctgt ggataaccgt attaccgcct
      721 ttgagtgagc tgataccgct cgccgcagcc gaacgaccga gcgcagcgag tcagtgagcg
      781 aggaactgtc atggcatctt ccaggggtcc gagagctcag ctagtcttct tcctccaacc
      841 cgggccccta tgtccacttc aggacagcat gtttgctgcc tccagggatc ctgtgtcccc
      901 gagctgggac caccttatat tcccagggcc ggttaatgtg gctctggttc tgggtacttt
      961 tatctgtccc ctccacccca cagtggggca taacttcgta tagcatacat tatacgaacg
     1021 gtaaagaagt tcctattctc tagaaagtat aggaacttcg cttctgacct cttctcttcc
     1081 tcccacaggg cctcgagaga tctggcagcg gagagggcag aggaagtctt ctaacatgcg
     1141 gtgacgtgga ggagaatccc ggccctaggc tcgagatgac cgagtacaag cccacggtgc
     1201 gcctcgccac ccgcgacgac gtccccaggg ccgtacgcac cctcgccgcc gcgttcgccg
     1261 actaccccgc cacgcgccac accgtcgatc cggaccgcca catcgagcgg gtcaccgagc
     1321 tgcaagaact cttcctcacg cgcgtcgggc tcgacatcgg caaggtgtgg gtcgcggacg
     1381 acggcgccgc ggtggcggtc tggaccacgc cggagagcgt cgaagcgggg gcggtgttcg
     1441 ccgagatcgg cccgcgcatg gccgagttga gcggttcccg gctggccgcg cagcaacaga
     1501 tggaaggcct cctggcgccg caccggccca aggagcccgc gtggttcctg gccaccgtcg
     1561 gcgtctcgcc cgaccaccag ggcaagggtc tgggcagcgc cgtcgtgctc cccggagtgg
     1621 aggcggccga gcgcgccggg gtgcccgcct tcctggagac ctccgcgccc cgcaacctcc
     1681 ccttctacga gcggctcggc ttcaccgtca ccgccgacgt cgaggtgccc gaaggaccgc
     1741 gcacctggtg catgacccgc aagcccggtg cctgatcgaa gttcctattc tctagaaagt
     1801 ataggaactt cgactgtgcc ttctagttgc cagccatctg ttgtttgccc ctcccccgtg
     1861 ccttccttga ccctggaagg tgccactccc actgtccttt cctaataaaa tgaggaaatt
     1921 gcatcgcatt gtctgagtag gtgtcattct attctggggg gtggggtggg gcaggacagc
     1981 aagggggagg attgggaaga caatagcagg catgctgggg atgcggtggg ctctatgggt
     2041 cgaggcagtg aaaaaaatgc tttatttgtg aaatttgtga tgctattgct ttatttgtaa
     2101 ccattataag ctgcaataaa caagttaaca acaacaattg cattcatttt atgtttcagg
     2161 ttcaggggga ggtgtgggag gttttttaaa gcaagtaaaa cctctacaaa tgtggtatgg
     2221 ctgattatga tcctctagag atatcgtcga caagcttatc gatttacccg gggagcatgt
     2281 caaggtcaaa atcgtcaagg gcatcggctg ggagcatgtc taagtcaaaa tcgtcaaggg
     2341 cgtcggtcgg cccgccgctt tcgcacttta gctgtttctc caggccacat atgattagtt
     2401 ccaggccgaa aaggaaggca ggttcggctc cctgccggtc gaacagctca attgcttgtc
     2461 tcagaagtgg gggcatagaa tcggtggtag gtgtctctct ttcctctttt gctacttgat
     2521 gctcctgttc ctccaatacg cagcccagtg taaagtggcc cacggcggac agagcgtaca
     2581 gtgcgttctc cagggagaag ccttgctgac acaggaacgc gagctgattt tccagggttt
     2641 cgtactgttt ctctgttggg cgggtgccga gatgcacttt agccccgtcg cgatgtgaga
     2701 ggagagcaca gcggtatgac ttggcgttgt tccgcagaaa gtcttgccat gactcgcctt
     2761 ccagggggca gaagtgggta tgatgcctgt ccagcatctc gattggcagg gcatcgagca
     2821 gggcccgctt gttcttcacg tgccagtaca gggtaggctg ctcaactccc agcttttgag
     2881 cgagtttcct tgtcgtcagg ccttcgatac cgacaccatt gagtaattcc agagctccgt
     2941 ttatgacttt gctcttgtcc agcctagaca tggtggcact agtccaattc tttgccaaaa
     3001 tgatgagaca gcacaataac cagcacgttg cccaggagct gtaggaaaaa gaagaaggca
     3061 tgaacatggt tagcagaggc tctagagccg ccggtcacac gccagaagcc gaaccccgcc
     3121 ctgccccgtc ccccccgaag gcagccgtcc ccccgcggac agccccgagc cgctcccccc
     3181 gcacaaaggg ccctcccgga gcccctcaag gctttcacgc agccacagaa aagaaacaag
     3241 ccgtcattaa accaagcgct aattacagcc cggaggagaa gggccgtccc gcccgctcac
     3301 ctgtgggagt aacgcggtca gtcagagccg gggcgggcgg cgcgaggcgg cggcggagcg
     3361 gggcacgggg cgaaggcagc gtcgcagcga ctcccgcccg ccgcgcgctt cgctttttat
     3421 agggccgccg ccgccgccgc ctcgccataa aaggaaactt tcggagcgcg ccgctctgat
     3481 tggctgccgc cgcacctctc cgcctcgccc cgccccgccc ctcgccccgc cccgccccgc
     3541 ctggcgcgcg cccccccccc ccccccgccc ccatcgctgc acaaaataat taaaaaataa
     3601 ataaatacaa aattgggggt ggggaggggg gggagatggg gagagtgaag cagaacgtgg
     3661 ggctcacctc gaccatggta atagcgatga ctaatacgta gatgtactgc caagtaggaa
     3721 agtcccataa ggtcatgtac tgggcataat gccaggcggg ccatttaccg tcattgacgt
     3781 caataggggg cgtacttggc atatgataca cttgatgtac tgccaagtgg gcagtttacc
     3841 gtaaatagtc cacccattga cgtcaatgga aagtccctat tggcgttact atgggaacat
     3901 acgtcattat tgacgtcaat ggtacgatct tcctagctta agatacattg atgagtttgg
     3961 acaaaccaca actagaatgc agtgaaaaaa atgctttatt tgtgaaattt gtgatgctat
     4021 tgctttattt gtaaccatta taagctgcaa taaacaagtt aacaacaaca attgcattca
     4081 ttttatgttt caggttcagg gggaggtgtg ggaggttttt taaagcaagt aaaacctcta
     4141 caaatgtggt atggctgatt atgatctaga gtcgcggccg ctttacttgt acagctcgtc
     4201 catgccgaga gtgatcccgg cggcggtcac gaactccagc aggaccatgt gatcgcgctt
     4261 ctcgttgggg tctttgctca gggcggactg ggtgctcagg tagtggttgt cgggcagcag
     4321 cacggggccg tcgccgatgg gggtgttctg ctggtagtgg tcggcgagct gcacgctgcc
     4381 gtcctcgatg ttgtggcgga tcttgaagtt caccttgatg ccgttcttct gcttgtcggc
     4441 catgatatag acgttgtggc tgttgtagtt gtactccagc ttgtgcccca ggatgttgcc
     4501 gtcctccttg aagtcgatgc ccttcagctc gatgcggttc accagggtgt cgccctcgaa
     4561 cttcacctcg gcgcgggtct tgtagttgcc gtcgtccttg aagaagatgg tgcgctcctg
     4621 gacgtagcct tcgggcatgg cggacttgaa gaagtcgtgc tgcttcatgt ggtcggggta
     4681 gcggctgaag cactgcacgc cgtaggtcag ggtggtcacg agggtgggcc agggcacggg
     4741 cagcttgccg gtggtgcaga tgaacttcag ggtcagcttg ccgtaggtgg catcgccctc
     4801 gccctcgccg gacacgctga acttgtggcc gtttacgtcg ccgtccagct cgaccaggat
     4861 gggcaccacc ccggtgaaca gctcctcgcc cttgctcacc atggtggcga ccggtggatc
     4921 ccgggcccgc ggtaccgtcg actgcagaat tcttatcaaa ccctgcttgg ccagggaggc
     4981 agacacctcg tcagctagcg tggcgagctg gggcgagtct accatgtcga tgctgccggt
     5041 ggaggagaca ttgctgagat gccgtggaga cgtgtcccca gacaccactg gcgacttgta
     5101 cacgatctcc gccccgtggt ctgtcttggc tttggcgttc tcgcggaagg tcagcttgtg
     5161 ggtttcaatc tttttatttc ctccgccagg gacgtgggtg atattgtcca gggacccaat
     5221 cttcgactgg actctgtcct tgaagtcaag cttctcagat tttacttcca cctggccacc
     5281 tcctggttta tgatggatgt tgcctaatga gccacacttg gaggtcacct tgctcaggtc
     5341 aactggtttg tagactattt gcacactgcc gcctcccagg acgtgtttga tattatcctt
     5401 tgagccacac ttggactgga cgttgctaag atccagcttc ttattaatta tctgcacctt
     5461 cccgcctccc ggctggtgct tcaggttctc agtggagccg atcttggact tgacattctt
     5521 caggtctggc atgggcacgg gggctgtctg caggcggctc ttggcggaag acggcgactt
     5581 gggtggagta cggaccactg ccaccttctt gggctcccgg gtgggtgggg ttggaaggga
     5641 cggggtgcgg gagcggctgc cgggagtgcc tggggagccg gggctgctgt agccgctgcg
     5701 atcccctgat tttggaggtt caccagagct gggtggtgtc tttggagcgg gcggggtttt
     5761 tgctggaatc ctggtggcgt tggcctggcc cttctggcct ggaggggctg ctccccgcgg
     5821 tgtggcgatc ttcgttttac catcagcccc cttggctttt ttgtcatcgc ttccagtccc
     5881 gtctttgctt ttactgacca tgcgagcttg ggtcacgtga ccagcagctt cgtcttccag
     5941 gctgggggtg tctccaatgc ctgcttcttc agctgtggtt ccttctggga tctccgtgtg
     6001 gggctgcgcg gcagcctgct tgccgggagc tccctcatcc actaagggtg ctgtcacatc
     6061 ttccgctgtt ggagtgctct tagcatcaga ggtttcagag cccggttcct cagatccgtc
     6121 ctcagtgggg gtctgcaggg gagattcttt caggccagcg tccgtgtcac cctcttggtc
     6181 ttggtgcatg gtgtagcccc cctgatcttt cctgtccccc aacccgtacg tcccagcgtg
     6241 atcttccatc acttcgaact cctggcgggg ctcagccatg gtggcgctga ggaccggtcc
     6301 aacctgaaaa ccgcggagcc tgcttttttg tacaaacttg ttgatcggaa ttctccaggc
     6361 gatctgacgg ttcactaaac gagctctgct tatataggcc tcccaccgta cacgcctacc
     6421 tcgacatacg ttctctatca ctgataggga gtaaactcga catacgttct ctatcactga
     6481 tagggataaa ctcgacatac gttctctatc actgataggg agtaaactcg acatacgttc
     6541 tctatcactg atagggagta aactcgacat acgttctcta tcactgatag ggagtaaact
     6601 cgacatcgtt ctctatcact gatagggagt aaactcgaca tacgttctct atcactgata
     6661 gggagtaaac tcgacagtac taagctttat aacttcgtat aggatacttt atacgaagtt
     6721 atactaggga caggattggt gacagaaaag ccccatcctt aggcctcctc cttcctagtc
     6781 tcctgatatt gggtctaacc cccacctcct gttaggcaga ttccttatct ggtgacacac
     6841 ccccatttcc tggagccatc tctctccttg ccagaacctc taaggtttgc ttacgatgga
     6901 gccagcatca ggtggcactt ttcggggaaa tgtgcgcgga acccctattt gtttattttt
     6961 ctaaatacat tcaaatatgt atccgctcat gagattatca aaaaggatct tcacctagat
     7021 ccttttaaat taaaaatgaa gttttaaatc aatctaaagt atatatgagt aaacttggtc
     7081 tgacagttac caatgcttaa tcagtgaggc acctatctca gcgatctgtc tatttcgttc
     7141 atccatagtt gcctgactcc ccgtcgtgta gataactacg atacgggagg gcttaccatc
     7201 tggccccagt gctgcaatga taccgcgaga cccacgctca ccggctccag atttatcagc
     7261 aataaaccag ccagccggaa gggccgagcg cagaagtggt cctgcaactt tatccgcctc
     7321 catccagtct attaattgtt gccgggaagc tagagtaagt agttcgccag ttaatagttt
     7381 gcgcaacgtt gttgccattg ctacaggcat cgtggtgtca cgctcgtcgt ttggtatggc
     7441 ttcattcagc tccggttccc aacgatcaag gcgagttaca tgatccccca tgttgtgcaa
     7501 aaaagcggtt agctccttcg gtcctccgat cgttgtcaga agtaagttgg ccgcagtgtt
     7561 atcactcatg gttatggcag cactgcataa ttctcttact gtcatgccat ccgtaagatg
     7621 cttttctgtg actggtgagt actcaaccaa gtcattctga gaatagtgta tgcggcgacc
     7681 gagttgctct tgcccggcgt caatacggga taataccgcg ccacatagca gaactttaaa
     7741 agtgctcatc attggaaaac gttcttcggg gcgaaaactc tcaaggatct taccgctgtt
     7801 gagatccagt tcgatgtaac ccactcgtgc acccaactga tcttcagcat cttttacttt
     7861 caccagcgtt tctgggtgag caaaaacagg aaggcaaaat gccgcaaaaa agggaataag
     7921 ggcgacacgg aaatgttgaa tactcatact cttccttttt caatattatt gaagcattta
     7981 tcagggttat tgtctcatga ccaaaatccc ttaacgtgag ttttcgttcc actgagcgtc
     8041 agaccccg
//
