LOCUS       Exported 8050 bp ds-DNA circular SYN 12-MAY-2021
DEFINITION  Exchange cassette containing inducible TauP301L 2N4R-EGFP fusion,
            CAG-driven rtTA3, Puromycin resistance marker, targets AAVS1 site.
ACCESSION   .
VERSION     .
KEYWORDS    AAVS1 CAG rtTA3 TauP301L 2N4R-EGFP
SOURCE      synthetic DNA construct
  ORGANISM  synthetic DNA construct
REFERENCE   1 (bases 1 to 8050)
  AUTHORS   Wang X, Friesen E, Muller I, Lemieux M, Dukart R, Maia IB, Kalia S,,
            Schmitt-Ulms G
  TITLE     Rapid Generation of Human Neuronal Cell Models Enabling Inducible
            Expression of Proteins-of-interest for Functional Studies.
  JOURNAL   Bio-protocol. 2020; 10(9): e3615
REFERENCE   2 (bases 1 to 8050)
  AUTHORS   .
  TITLE     Direct Submission
  JOURNAL   Exported May 12, 2021 from SnapGene Server 1.1.58
            http://www.snapgene.com
FEATURES             Location/Qualifiers
     source          1..8050
                     /organism="synthetic DNA construct"
                     /mol_type="other DNA"
     rep_origin      23..611
                     /direction=RIGHT
                     /label=ori
                     /note="high-copy-number ColE1/pMB1/pBR322/pUC origin of
                     replication"
     primer_bind     512..531
                     /label=pBR322ori-F
                     /note="pBR322 origin, forward primer"
     primer_bind     765..782
                     /label=L4440
                     /note="L4440 vector, forward primer"
     protein_bind    990..1023
                     /label=lox66
                     /bound_moiety="Cre recombinase"
                     /note="Right element (RE) mutant of loxP (Araki et al.,
                     2010). Cre-mediated recombination occurs in the 8-bp core
                     sequence (GCATACAT)."
     protein_bind    1026..1059
                     /label=FRT (minimal)
                     /bound_moiety="FLP recombinase from the Saccharomyces
                     cerevisiae 2u plasmid"
                     /note="supports FLP-mediated excision but not integration
                     (Turan and Bode, 2011)"
     misc_feature    1064..1089
                     /label=SA
                     /note="splice acceptor site"
     CDS             1113..1166
                     /codon_start=1
                     /product="2A peptide from Thosea asigna virus capsid
                     protein"
                     /label=T2A
                     /note="Eukaryotic ribosomes fail to insert a peptide bond
                     between the Gly and Pro residues, yielding separate
                     polypeptides."
                     /translation="EGRGSLLTCGDVEENPGP"
     CDS             1176..1775
                     /codon_start=1
                     /gene="pac from Streptomyces alboniger"
                     /product="puromycin N-acetyltransferase"
                     /label=PuroR
                     /note="confers resistance to puromycin"
                     /translation="MTEYKPTVRLATRDDVPRAVRTLAAAFADYPATRHTVDPDRHIER
                     VTELQELFLTRVGLDIGKVWVADDGAAVAVWTTPESVEAGAVFAEIGPRMAELSGSRLA
                     AQQQMEGLLAPHRPKEPAWFLATVGVSPDHQGKGLGSAVVLPGVEAAERAGVPAFLETS
                     APRNLPFYERLGFTVTADVEVPEGPRTWCMTRKPGA"
     primer_bind     complement(1176..1195)
                     /label=Puro-R
                     /note="Puromycin resistance gene, reverse primer. Also
                     called puro-variant-R"
     primer_bind     1672..1692
                     /label=Puro-F
                     /note="Puromycin resistance gene, forward primer"
     protein_bind    1778..1811
                     /label=FRT (minimal)
                     /bound_moiety="FLP recombinase from the Saccharomyces
                     cerevisiae 2u plasmid"
                     /note="supports FLP-mediated excision but not integration
                     (Turan and Bode, 2011)"
     polyA_signal    1814..2038
                     /label=bGH poly(A) signal
                     /note="bovine growth hormone polyadenylation signal"
     polyA_signal    2045..2126
                     /label=SV40 poly(A) signal
                     /note="SV40 polyadenylation signal"
     CDS             complement(2264..2971)
                     /codon_start=1
                     /product="reverse tetracycline transactivator 3"
                     /label=rtTA3
                     /note="activates expression from Tet-responsive promoters
                     in the presence of doxycycline"
                     /translation="MSRLDKSKVINGALELLNGVGIEGLTTRKLAQKLGVEQPTLYWHV
                     KNKRALLDALPIEMLDRHHTHFCPLEGESWQDFLRNNAKSYRCALLSHRDGAKVHLGTR
                     PTEKQYETLENQLAFLCQQGFSLENALYALSAVGHFTLGCVLEEQEHQVAKEERETPTT
                     DSMPPLLRQAIELFDRQGAEPAFLFGLELIICGLEKQLKCESGGPTDALDDFDLDMLPA
                     DALDDFDLDMLPG"
     primer_bind     complement(3015..3034)
                     /label=pCAG-F
                     /note="Rabbit beta-globin intron, for pCAG plasmids,
                     forward primer"
     primer_bind     complement(3096..3118)
                     /label=pCAGGS-5
                     /note="Chimeric intron in CAG promoter, forward primer"
     promoter        complement(3397..3674)
                     /label=chicken beta-actin promoter
     polyA_signal    3941..4062
                     /label=SV40 poly(A) signal
                     /note="SV40 polyadenylation signal"
     primer_bind     complement(3952..3971)
                     /label=EBV-rev
                     /note="SV40 polyA terminator, reverse primer"
     CDS             complement(4185..4904)
                     /codon_start=1
                     /product="the original enhanced GFP (Yang et al., 1996)"
                     /label=EGFP
                     /note="mammalian codon-optimized"
                     /translation="MVSKGEELFTGVVPILVELDGDVNGHKFSVSGEGEGDATYGKLTL
                     KFICTTGKLPVPWPTLVTTLTYGVQCFSRYPDHMKQHDFFKSAMPEGYVQERTIFFKDD
                     GNYKTRAEVKFEGDTLVNRIELKGIDFKEDGNILGHKLEYNYNSHNVYIMADKQKNGIK
                     VNFKIRHNIEDGSVQLADHYQQNTPIGDGPVLLPDNHYLSTQSALSKDPNEKRDHMVLL
                     EFVTAAGITLGMDELYK"
     CDS             complement(4188..4904)
                     /codon_start=1
                     /product="enhanced GFP"
                     /label=EGFP
                     /translation="MVSKGEELFTGVVPILVELDGDVNGHKFSVSGEGEGDATYGKLTL
                     KFICTTGKLPVPWPTLVTTLTYGVQCFSRYPDHMKQHDFFKSAMPEGYVQERTIFFKDD
                     GNYKTRAEVKFEGDTLVNRIELKGIDFKEDGNILGHKLEYNYNSHNVYIMADKQKNGIK
                     VNFKIRHNIEDGSVQLADHYQQNTPIGDGPVLLPDNHYLSTQSALSKDPNEKRDHMVLL
                     EFVTAAGITLGMDELYK"
     primer_bind     complement(4230..4251)
                     /label=EGFP-C
                     /note="EGFP, forward primer"
     primer_bind     4579..4598
                     /label=EXFP-R
                     /note="For distinguishing EGFP variants, reverse primer"
     primer_bind     4838..4859
                     /label=EGFP-N
                     /note="EGFP, reverse primer"
     regulatory      4901..4910
                     /regulatory_class="other"
                     /note="vertebrate consensus sequence for strong initiation
                     of translation (Kozak, 1987)"
     regulatory      6278..6287
                     /regulatory_class="other"
                     /note="vertebrate consensus sequence for strong initiation
                     of translation (Kozak, 1987)"
     protein_bind    complement(6319..6343)
                     /gene="mutant version of attB"
                     /label=attB1
                     /bound_moiety="BP Clonase(TM)"
                     /note="recombination site for the Gateway(R) BP reaction"
     promoter        complement(6360..6674)
                     /label=tight TRE promoter
                     /note="Tet-responsive promoter PTight, consisting of seven
                     tet operator sequences followed by the minimal CMV
                     promoter"
     primer_bind     complement(6363..6387)
                     /label=LNCX
                     /note="Human CMV promoter, forward primer"
     protein_bind    6434..6452
                     /gene="tetO"
                     /label=tet operator
                     /bound_moiety="tetracycline repressor TetR"
                     /note="bacterial operator O2 for the tetR and tetA genes"
     protein_bind    6470..6488
                     /gene="tetO"
                     /label=tet operator
                     /bound_moiety="tetracycline repressor TetR"
                     /note="bacterial operator O2 for the tetR and tetA genes"
     protein_bind    6505..6523
                     /gene="tetO"
                     /label=tet operator
                     /bound_moiety="tetracycline repressor TetR"
                     /note="bacterial operator O2 for the tetR and tetA genes"
     protein_bind    6541..6559
                     /gene="tetO"
                     /label=tet operator
                     /bound_moiety="tetracycline repressor TetR"
                     /note="bacterial operator O2 for the tetR and tetA genes"
     protein_bind    6577..6595
                     /gene="tetO"
                     /label=tet operator
                     /bound_moiety="tetracycline repressor TetR"
                     /note="bacterial operator O2 for the tetR and tetA genes"
     protein_bind    6612..6630
                     /gene="tetO"
                     /label=tet operator
                     /bound_moiety="tetracycline repressor TetR"
                     /note="bacterial operator O2 for the tetR and tetA genes"
     protein_bind    6648..6666
                     /gene="tetO"
                     /label=tet operator
                     /bound_moiety="tetracycline repressor TetR"
                     /note="bacterial operator O2 for the tetR and tetA genes"
     protein_bind    6691..6724
                     /label=lox2272
                     /bound_moiety="Cre recombinase"
                     /note="Cre-mediated recombination occurs in the 8-bp core
                     sequence (GGATACTT). lox2272 sites are compatible with each
                     other, but incompatible with loxP or loxN sites (Lee and
                     Saito, 1988)."
     CDS             complement(7089..7949)
                     /codon_start=1
                     /gene="bla"
                     /product="beta-lactamase"
                     /label=AmpR
                     /note="confers resistance to ampicillin, carbenicillin, and
                     related antibiotics"
                     /translation="MSIQHFRVALIPFFAAFCLPVFAHPETLVKVKDAEDQLGARVGYI
                     ELDLNSGKILESFRPEERFPMMSTFKVLLCGAVLSRIDAGQEQLGRRIHYSQNDLVEYS
                     PVTEKHLTDGMTVRELCSAAITMSDNTAANLLLTTIGGPKELTAFLHNMGDHVTRLDRW
                     EPELNEAIPNDERDTTMPVAMATTLRKLLTGELLTLASRQQLIDWMEADKVAGPLLRSA
                     LPAGWFIADKSGAGERGSRGIIAALGPDGKPSRIVVIYTTGSQATMDERNRQIAEIGAS
                     LIKHW"
     primer_bind     7712..7731
                     /label=Amp-R
                     /note="Ampicillin resistance gene, reverse primer"
ORIGIN
        1 tagaaaagat caaaggatct tcttgagatc ctttttttct gcgcgtaatc tgctgcttgc
       61 aaacaaaaaa accaccgcta ccagcggtgg tttgtttgcc ggatcaagag ctaccaactc
      121 tttttccgaa ggtaactggc ttcagcagag cgcagatacc aaatactgtt cttctagtgt
      181 agccgtagtt aggccaccac ttcaagaact ctgtagcacc gcctacatac ctcgctctgc
      241 taatcctgtt accagtggct gctgccagtg gcgataagtc gtgtcttacc gggttggact
      301 caagacgata gttaccggat aaggcgcagc ggtcgggctg aacggggggt tcgtgcacac
      361 agcccagctt ggagcgaacg acctacaccg aactgagata cctacagcgt gagctatgag
      421 aaagcgccac gcttcccgaa gggagaaagg cggacaggta tccggtaagc ggcagggtcg
      481 gaacaggaga gcgcacgagg gagcttccag ggggaaacgc ctggtatctt tatagtcctg
      541 tcgggtttcg ccacctctga cttgagcgtc gatttttgtg atgctcgtca ggggggcgga
      601 gcctatggaa aaacgccagc aacgcggcct ttttacggtt cctggccttt tgctggcctt
      661 ttgctcacat gttctttcct gcgttatccc ctgattctgt ggataaccgt attaccgcct
      721 ttgagtgagc tgataccgct cgccgcagcc gaacgaccga gcgcagcgag tcagtgagcg
      781 aggaactgtc atggcatctt ccaggggtcc gagagctcag ctagtcttct tcctccaacc
      841 cgggccccta tgtccacttc aggacagcat gtttgctgcc tccagggatc ctgtgtcccc
      901 gagctgggac caccttatat tcccagggcc ggttaatgtg gctctggttc tgggtacttt
      961 tatctgtccc ctccacccca cagtggggca taacttcgta tagcatacat tatacgaacg
     1021 gtaaagaagt tcctattctc tagaaagtat aggaacttcg cttctgacct cttctcttcc
     1081 tcccacaggg cctcgagaga tctggcagcg gagagggcag aggaagtctt ctaacatgcg
     1141 gtgacgtgga ggagaatccc ggccctaggc tcgagatgac cgagtacaag cccacggtgc
     1201 gcctcgccac ccgcgacgac gtccccaggg ccgtacgcac cctcgccgcc gcgttcgccg
     1261 actaccccgc cacgcgccac accgtcgatc cggaccgcca catcgagcgg gtcaccgagc
     1321 tgcaagaact cttcctcacg cgcgtcgggc tcgacatcgg caaggtgtgg gtcgcggacg
     1381 acggcgccgc ggtggcggtc tggaccacgc cggagagcgt cgaagcgggg gcggtgttcg
     1441 ccgagatcgg cccgcgcatg gccgagttga gcggttcccg gctggccgcg cagcaacaga
     1501 tggaaggcct cctggcgccg caccggccca aggagcccgc gtggttcctg gccaccgtcg
     1561 gcgtctcgcc cgaccaccag ggcaagggtc tgggcagcgc cgtcgtgctc cccggagtgg
     1621 aggcggccga gcgcgccggg gtgcccgcct tcctggagac ctccgcgccc cgcaacctcc
     1681 ccttctacga gcggctcggc ttcaccgtca ccgccgacgt cgaggtgccc gaaggaccgc
     1741 gcacctggtg catgacccgc aagcccggtg cctgatcgaa gttcctattc tctagaaagt
     1801 ataggaactt cgactgtgcc ttctagttgc cagccatctg ttgtttgccc ctcccccgtg
     1861 ccttccttga ccctggaaga tgccactccc actgtccttt cctaataaaa tgaggaaatt
     1921 gcatcgcatt gtctgagtag gtgtcattct attctggggg gtggggtggg gcaggacagc
     1981 aagggggagg attgggaaga caatagcagg catgctgggg atgcggtggg ctctatgggt
     2041 cgaggcagtg aaaaaaatgc tttatttgtg aaatttgtga tgctattgct ttatttgtaa
     2101 ccattataag ctgcaataaa caagttaaca acaacaattg cattcatttt atgtttcagg
     2161 ttcaggggga ggtgtgggag gttttttaaa gcaagtaaaa cctctacaaa tgtggtatgg
     2221 ctgattatga tcctctagag atatcgtcga caagcttatc gatttacccg gggagcatgt
     2281 caaggtcaaa atcgtcaagg gcatcggctg ggagcatgtc taagtcaaaa tcgtcaaggg
     2341 cgtcggtcgg cccgccgctt tcgcacttta gctgtttctc caggccacat atgattagtt
     2401 ccaggccgaa aaggaaggca ggttcggctc cctgccggtc gaacagctca attgcttgtc
     2461 tcagaagtgg gggcatagaa tcggtggtag gtgtctctct ttcctctttt gctacttgat
     2521 gctcctgttc ctccaatacg cagcccagtg taaagtggcc cacggcggac agagcgtaca
     2581 gtgcgttctc cagggagaag ccttgctgac acaggaacgc gagctgattt tccagggttt
     2641 cgtactgttt ctctgttggg cgggtgccga gatgcacttt agccccgtcg cgatgtgaga
     2701 ggagagcaca gcggtatgac ttggcgttgt tccgcagaaa gtcttgccat gactcgcctt
     2761 ccagggggca gaagtgggta tgatgcctgt ccagcatctc gattggcagg gcatcgagca
     2821 gggcccgctt gttcttcacg tgccagtaca gggtaggctg ctcaactccc agcttttgag
     2881 cgagtttcct tgtcgtcagg ccttcgatac cgacaccatt gagtaattcc agagctccgt
     2941 ttatgacttt gctcttgtcc agcctagaca tggtggcact agtgatccaa ttctttgcca
     3001 aaatgatgag acagcacaat aaccagcacg ttgcccagga gctgtaggaa aaagaagaag
     3061 gcatgaacat ggttagcaga ggctctagag ccgccggtca cacgccagaa gccgaacccc
     3121 gccctgcccc gtcccccccg aaggcagccg tccccccgcg gacagccccg agccgctccc
     3181 cccgcacaaa gggccctccc ggagcccctc aaggctttca cgcagccaca gaaaagaaac
     3241 aagccgtcat taaaccaagc gctaattaca gcccggagga gaagggccgt cccgcccgct
     3301 cacctgtggg agtaacgcgg tcagtcagag ccggggcggg cggcgcgagg cggcggcgga
     3361 gcggggcacg gggcgaaggc agcgcgcagc gactcccgcc cgccgcgcgc ttcgcttttt
     3421 atagggccgc cgccgccgcc gcctcgccat aaaaggaaac tttcggagcg cgccgctctg
     3481 attggctgcc gccgcacctc tccgccycsc cccsccccsc cccccscccc sccccscccc
     3541 sccyggcgcg cgcccccccc ccccccccgc ccccatcgct gcacaaaata attaaaaaat
     3601 aaataaatac aaaattgggg gtggggaggg gggggagatg gggagagtga agcagaacgt
     3661 ggggctcacc tcgaccatgg taatagcgat gactaatacg tagatgtact gccaagtagg
     3721 aaagtcccat aaggtcatgt actgggcata atgccaggcg ggccatttac cgtcattgac
     3781 gtcaataggg ggcgtacttg gcatatgata cacttgatgt actgccaagt gggcagttta
     3841 ccgtaaatac tccacccatt gacgtcaatg gaaagtccct attggcgtta ctatgggaac
     3901 atacgtcatt attgacgtca atggtacgat cttcctagct taagatacat tgatgagttt
     3961 ggacaaacca caactagaat gcagtgaaaa aaatgcttta tttgtgaaat ttgtgatgct
     4021 attgctttat ttgtaaccat tataagctgc aataaacaag ttaacaacaa caattgcatt
     4081 cattttatgt ttcaggttca gggggaggtg tgggaggttt tttaaagcaa gtaaaacctc
     4141 tacaaatgtg gtatggctga ttatgatcta gagtcgcggc cgctttactt gtacagctcg
     4201 tccatgccga gagtgatccc ggcggcggtc acgaactcca gcaggaccat gtgatcgcgc
     4261 ttctcgttgg ggtctttgct cagggcggac tgggtgctca ggtagtggtt gtcgggcagc
     4321 agcacggggc cgtcgccgat gggggtgttc tgctggtagt ggtcggcgag ctgcacgctg
     4381 ccgtcctcga tgttgtggcg gatcttgaag ttcaccttga tgccgttctt ctgcttgtcg
     4441 gccatgatat agacgttgtg gctgttgtag ttgtactcca gcttgtgccc caggatgttg
     4501 ccgtcctcct tgaagtcgat gcccttcagc tcgatgcggt tcaccagggt gtcgccctcg
     4561 aacttcacct cggcgcgggt cttgtagttg ccgtcgtcct tgaagaagat ggtgcgctcc
     4621 tggacgtagc cttcgggcat ggcggacttg aagaagtcgt gctgcttcat gtggtcgggg
     4681 tagcggctga agcactgcac gccgtaggtc agggtggtca cgagggtggg ccagggcacg
     4741 ggcagcttgc cggtggtgca gatgaacttc agggtcagct tgccgtaggt ggcatcgccc
     4801 tcgccctcgc cggacacgct gaacttgtgg ccgtttacgt cgccgtccag ctcgaccagg
     4861 atgggcacca ccccggtgaa cagctcctcg cccttgctca ccatggtggc gaccggtgga
     4921 tcccgggccc gcggtaccgt cgactgcaga attcttatca aaccctgctt ggccagggag
     4981 gcagacacct cgtcagctag cgtggcgagc tggggcgagt ctaccatgtc gatgctgccg
     5041 gtggaggaga cattgctgag atgccgtgga gacgtgtccc cagacaccac tggcgacttg
     5101 tacacgatct ccgccccgtg gtctgtcttg gctttggcgt tctcgcggaa ggtcagcttg
     5161 tgggtttcaa tctttttatt tcctccgcca gggacgtggg tgatattgtc cagggaccca
     5221 atcttcgact ggactctgtc cttgaagtca agcttctcag attttacttc cacctggcca
     5281 cctcctggtt tatgatggat gttgcctaat gagccacact tggaggtcac cttgctcagg
     5341 tcaactggtt tgtagactat ttgcacactg ccgcctccca ggacgtgttt gatattatcc
     5401 tttgagccac acttggactg gacgttgcta agatccagct tcttattaat tatctgcacc
     5461 ttcccgcctc ccggctggtg cttcaggttc tcagtggagc cgatcttgga cttgacattc
     5521 ttcaggtctg gcatgggcac gggggctgtc tgcaggcggc tcttggcgga agacggcgac
     5581 ttgggtggag tacggaccac tgccaccttc ttgggctccc gggtgggtgg ggttggaagg
     5641 gacggggtgc gggagcggct gccgggagtg cctggggagc cggggctgct gtagccgctg
     5701 cgatcccctg attttggagg ttcaccagag ctgggtggtg tctttggagc gggcggggtt
     5761 tttgctggaa tcctggtggc gttggcctgg cccttctggc ctggaggggc tgctccccgc
     5821 ggtgtggcga tcttcgtttt accatcagcc cccttggctt ttttgtcatc gcttccagtc
     5881 ccgtctttgc ttttactgac catgcgagct tgggtcacgt gaccagcagc ttcgtcttcc
     5941 aggctggggg tgtctccaat gcctgcttct tcagctgtgg ttccttctgg gatctccgtg
     6001 tggggctgcg cggcagcctg cttgccggga gctccctcat ccactaaggg tgctgtcaca
     6061 tcttccgctg ttggagtgct cttagcatca gaggtttcag agcccggttc ctcagatccg
     6121 tcctcagtgg gggtctgcag gggagattct ttcaggccag cgtccgtgtc accctcttgg
     6181 tcttggtgca tggtgtagcc cccctgatct ttcctgtccc ccaacccgta cgtcccagcg
     6241 tgatcttcca tcacttcgaa ctcctggcgg ggctcagcca tggtggcgct gaggaccggt
     6301 ccaacctgaa aaccgcggag cctgcttttt tgtacaaact tgttgatcgg aattctccag
     6361 gcgatctgac ggttcactaa acgagctctg cttatatagg cctcccaccg tacacgccta
     6421 cctcgacata cgttctctat cactgatagg gagtaaactc gacatacgtt ctctatcact
     6481 gatagggata aactcgacat acgttctcta tcactgatag ggagtaaact cgacatacgt
     6541 tctctatcac tgatagggag taaactcgac atacgttctc tatcactgat agggagtaaa
     6601 ctcgacatcg ttctctatca ctgataggga gtaaactcga catacgttct ctatcactga
     6661 tagggagtaa actcgacagt actaagcttt ataacttcgt ataggatact ttatacgaag
     6721 ttatactagg gacaggattg gtgacagaaa agccccatcc ttaggcctcc tccttcctag
     6781 tctcctgata ttgggtctaa cccccacctc ctgttaggca gattccttat ctggtgacac
     6841 acccccattt cctggagcca tctctctcct tgccagaacc tctaaggttt gcttacgatg
     6901 gagccagcat caggtggcac ttttcgggga aatgtgcgcg gaacccctat ttgtttattt
     6961 ttctaaatac attcaaatat gtatccgctc atgagattat caaaaaggat cttcacctag
     7021 atccttttaa attaaaaatg aagttttaaa tcaatctaaa gtatatatga gtaaacttgg
     7081 tctgacagtt accaatgctt aatcagtgag gcacctatct cagcgatctg tctatttcgt
     7141 tcatccatag ttgcctgact ccccgtcgtg tagataacta cgatacggga gggcttacca
     7201 tctggcccca gtgctgcaat gataccgcga gacccacgct caccggctcc agatttatca
     7261 gcaataaacc agccagccgg aagggccgag cgcagaagtg gtcctgcaac tttatccgcc
     7321 tccatccagt ctattaattg ttgccgggaa gctagagtaa gtagttcgcc agttaatagt
     7381 ttgcgcaacg ttgttgccat tgctacaggc atcgtggtgt cacgctcgtc gtttggtatg
     7441 gcttcattca gctccggttc ccaacgatca aggcgagtta catgatcccc catgttgtgc
     7501 aaaaaagcgg ttagctcctt cggtcctccg atcgttgtca gaagtaagtt ggccgcagtg
     7561 ttatcactca tggttatggc agcactgcat aattctctta ctgtcatgcc atccgtaaga
     7621 tgcttttctg tgactggtga atactcaacc aagtcattct gagaatagtg tatgcggcga
     7681 ccgagttgct cttgcccggc gtcaatacgg gataataccg cgccacatag cagaacttta
     7741 aaagtgctca tcattggaaa acgttcttcg gggcgaaaac tctcaaggat cttaccgctg
     7801 ttgagatcca gttcgatgta acccactcgt gcacccaact gatcttcagc atcttttact
     7861 ttcaccagcg tttctgggtg agcaaaaaca ggaaggcaaa atgccgcaaa aaagggaata
     7921 agggcgacac ggaaatgttg aatactcata ctcttccttt ttcaatatta ttgaagcatt
     7981 tatcagggtt attgtctcat gaccaaaatc ccttaacgtg agttttcgtt ccactgagcg
     8041 tcagaccccg
//
