Features (pLannotate 1.2.2; 26 found; start..end, strand, type, name):
     23..611     +  rep_origin     ori: high-copy-number ColE1/pMB1/pBR322/pUC origin of replication
    786..989     +  misc_feature   HA-L (fragment): left homology arm from the adeno-associated virus integration site (AAVS1) within intron 1 of the human PPP1R12C gene
    990..1023    +  protein_bind   lox66: Right element (RE) mutant of loxP (Araki et al., 2010). Cre-mediated recombination occurs in the 8-bp core sequence (GCATACAT). Cre recombinase
   1026..1059    +  protein_bind   FRT (minimal): supports FLP-mediated excision but not integration (Turan and Bode, 2011) FLP recombinase from the Saccharomyces cerevisiae 2μ plasmid
   1064..1089    +  misc_feature   SA: splice acceptor site
   1176..1775    +  CDS            PuroR: puromycin N-acetyltransferase; pac from Streptomyces alboniger; confers resistance to puromycin
   1778..1811    +  protein_bind   FRT (minimal): supports FLP-mediated excision but not integration (Turan and Bode, 2011) FLP recombinase from the Saccharomyces cerevisiae 2μ plasmid
   1814..2038    +  polyA_signal   bGH poly(A) signal: bovine growth hormone polyadenylation signal
   2045..2126    -  polyA_signal   SV40 poly(A) signal: SV40 polyadenylation signal
   2149..2232    -  CDS            large T antigen (fragment): large T antigen from SV40 (simian virus 40)
   2264..2971    -  CDS            rtTA3: reverse tetracycline transactivator 3 activates expression from Tet-responsive promoters in the presence of doxycycline
   3042..3172    -  intron         chimeric intron (fragment): chimera between introns from chicken β-actin and rabbit β-globin
   3261..3396    -  intron         hybrid intron (fragment): hybrid between chicken β-actin (CBA) and minute virus of mice (MMV) introns (Gray et al., 2011)
   3676..3924    -  enhancer       CMV enhancer (fragment): human cytomegalovirus immediate early enhancer
   3941..4062    -  polyA_signal   SV40 poly(A) signal: SV40 polyadenylation signal
   4085..4168    -  CDS            large T antigen (fragment): large T antigen from SV40 (simian virus 40)
   4185..4904    -  CDS            EGFP: the original enhanced GFP (Yang et al., 1996) mammalian codon-optimized
   4918..4954    -  misc_feature   MCS (fragment): multiple cloning site
   4959..6281    -  CDS            MAPT: TAU_SPECI - Experimental evidence at protein level: Swiss-Prot protein existence level 1. Promotes microtubule assembly and stability, and might be involved in the establishment and maintenance of neuronal polarity. The C-terminus binds axonal microtubules while the N-terminus binds neural plasma membrane components, suggesting that tau functions as a linker protein between both. Axonal polarity is predetermined by tau localization (in the neuronal cell) in the domain of the cell body defined by the centrosome. The short isoforms allow plasticity of the cytoskeleton whereas the longer isoforms
   6319..6343    -  protein_bind   attB1: mutant version of attB; recombination site for the Gateway® BP reaction BP Clonase™
   6360..6674    -  promoter       tight TRE promoter: Tet-responsive promoter PTight, consisting of seven tet operator sequences followed by the minimal CMV promoter
   6691..6724    +  protein_bind   lox2272: Cre-mediated recombination occurs in the 8-bp core sequence (GGATACTT). lox2272 sites are compatible with each other, but incompatible with loxP or loxN sites (Lee and Saito, 1988). Cre recombinase
   6725..6907    +  misc_feature   HA-R (fragment): right homology arm from the adeno-associated virus integration site (AAVS1) within intron 1 of the human PPP1R12C gene
   6937..6996    +  promoter       AmpR promoter (fragment): bla
   7089..7949    -  CDS            AmpR: β-lactamase; bla; confers resistance to ampicillin, carbenicillin, and related antibiotics
   7950..8002    -  promoter       AmpR promoter (fragment): bla
>Addgene plasmid #132393 | AAVS1 CAG rtTA3 TauP301L 2N4R-EGFP | addgene full sequence | sequence record 341619 | Addgene NGS Result
TAGAAAAGATCAAAGGATCTTCTTGAGATCCTTTTTTTCTGCGCGTAATCTGCTGCTTGCAAACAAAAAA
ACCACCGCTACCAGCGGTGGTTTGTTTGCCGGATCAAGAGCTACCAACTCTTTTTCCGAAGGTAACTGGC
TTCAGCAGAGCGCAGATACCAAATACTGTTCTTCTAGTGTAGCCGTAGTTAGGCCACCACTTCAAGAACT
CTGTAGCACCGCCTACATACCTCGCTCTGCTAATCCTGTTACCAGTGGCTGCTGCCAGTGGCGATAAGTC
GTGTCTTACCGGGTTGGACTCAAGACGATAGTTACCGGATAAGGCGCAGCGGTCGGGCTGAACGGGGGGT
TCGTGCACACAGCCCAGCTTGGAGCGAACGACCTACACCGAACTGAGATACCTACAGCGTGAGCTATGAG
AAAGCGCCACGCTTCCCGAAGGGAGAAAGGCGGACAGGTATCCGGTAAGCGGCAGGGTCGGAACAGGAGA
GCGCACGAGGGAGCTTCCAGGGGGAAACGCCTGGTATCTTTATAGTCCTGTCGGGTTTCGCCACCTCTGA
CTTGAGCGTCGATTTTTGTGATGCTCGTCAGGGGGGCGGAGCCTATGGAAAAACGCCAGCAACGCGGCCT
TTTTACGGTTCCTGGCCTTTTGCTGGCCTTTTGCTCACATGTTCTTTCCTGCGTTATCCCCTGATTCTGT
GGATAACCGTATTACCGCCTTTGAGTGAGCTGATACCGCTCGCCGCAGCCGAACGACCGAGCGCAGCGAG
TCAGTGAGCGAGGAACTGTCATGGCATCTTCCAGGGGTCCGAGAGCTCAGCTAGTCTTCTTCCTCCAACC
CGGGCCCCTATGTCCACTTCAGGACAGCATGTTTGCTGCCTCCAGGGATCCTGTGTCCCCGAGCTGGGAC
CACCTTATATTCCCAGGGCCGGTTAATGTGGCTCTGGTTCTGGGTACTTTTATCTGTCCCCTCCACCCCA
CAGTGGGGCATAACTTCGTATAGCATACATTATACGAACGGTAAAGAAGTTCCTATTCTCTAGAAAGTAT
AGGAACTTCGCTTCTGACCTCTTCTCTTCCTCCCACAGGGCCTCGAGAGATCTGGCAGCGGAGAGGGCAG
AGGAAGTCTTCTAACATGCGGTGACGTGGAGGAGAATCCCGGCCCTAGGCTCGAGATGACCGAGTACAAG
CCCACGGTGCGCCTCGCCACCCGCGACGACGTCCCCAGGGCCGTACGCACCCTCGCCGCCGCGTTCGCCG
ACTACCCCGCCACGCGCCACACCGTCGATCCGGACCGCCACATCGAGCGGGTCACCGAGCTGCAAGAACT
CTTCCTCACGCGCGTCGGGCTCGACATCGGCAAGGTGTGGGTCGCGGACGACGGCGCCGCGGTGGCGGTC
TGGACCACGCCGGAGAGCGTCGAAGCGGGGGCGGTGTTCGCCGAGATCGGCCCGCGCATGGCCGAGTTGA
GCGGTTCCCGGCTGGCCGCGCAGCAACAGATGGAAGGCCTCCTGGCGCCGCACCGGCCCAAGGAGCCCGC
GTGGTTCCTGGCCACCGTCGGCGTCTCGCCCGACCACCAGGGCAAGGGTCTGGGCAGCGCCGTCGTGCTC
CCCGGAGTGGAGGCGGCCGAGCGCGCCGGGGTGCCCGCCTTCCTGGAGACCTCCGCGCCCCGCAACCTCC
CCTTCTACGAGCGGCTCGGCTTCACCGTCACCGCCGACGTCGAGGTGCCCGAAGGACCGCGCACCTGGTG
CATGACCCGCAAGCCCGGTGCCTGATCGAAGTTCCTATTCTCTAGAAAGTATAGGAACTTCGACTGTGCC
TTCTAGTTGCCAGCCATCTGTTGTTTGCCCCTCCCCCGTGCCTTCCTTGACCCTGGAAGATGCCACTCCC
ACTGTCCTTTCCTAATAAAATGAGGAAATTGCATCGCATTGTCTGAGTAGGTGTCATTCTATTCTGGGGG
GTGGGGTGGGGCAGGACAGCAAGGGGGAGGATTGGGAAGACAATAGCAGGCATGCTGGGGATGCGGTGGG
CTCTATGGGTCGAGGCAGTGAAAAAAATGCTTTATTTGTGAAATTTGTGATGCTATTGCTTTATTTGTAA
CCATTATAAGCTGCAATAAACAAGTTAACAACAACAATTGCATTCATTTTATGTTTCAGGTTCAGGGGGA
GGTGTGGGAGGTTTTTTAAAGCAAGTAAAACCTCTACAAATGTGGTATGGCTGATTATGATCCTCTAGAG
ATATCGTCGACAAGCTTATCGATTTACCCGGGGAGCATGTCAAGGTCAAAATCGTCAAGGGCATCGGCTG
GGAGCATGTCTAAGTCAAAATCGTCAAGGGCGTCGGTCGGCCCGCCGCTTTCGCACTTTAGCTGTTTCTC
CAGGCCACATATGATTAGTTCCAGGCCGAAAAGGAAGGCAGGTTCGGCTCCCTGCCGGTCGAACAGCTCA
ATTGCTTGTCTCAGAAGTGGGGGCATAGAATCGGTGGTAGGTGTCTCTCTTTCCTCTTTTGCTACTTGAT
GCTCCTGTTCCTCCAATACGCAGCCCAGTGTAAAGTGGCCCACGGCGGACAGAGCGTACAGTGCGTTCTC
CAGGGAGAAGCCTTGCTGACACAGGAACGCGAGCTGATTTTCCAGGGTTTCGTACTGTTTCTCTGTTGGG
CGGGTGCCGAGATGCACTTTAGCCCCGTCGCGATGTGAGAGGAGAGCACAGCGGTATGACTTGGCGTTGT
TCCGCAGAAAGTCTTGCCATGACTCGCCTTCCAGGGGGCAGAAGTGGGTATGATGCCTGTCCAGCATCTC
GATTGGCAGGGCATCGAGCAGGGCCCGCTTGTTCTTCACGTGCCAGTACAGGGTAGGCTGCTCAACTCCC
AGCTTTTGAGCGAGTTTCCTTGTCGTCAGGCCTTCGATACCGACACCATTGAGTAATTCCAGAGCTCCGT
TTATGACTTTGCTCTTGTCCAGCCTAGACATGGTGGCACTAGTGATCCAATTCTTTGCCAAAATGATGAG
ACAGCACAATAACCAGCACGTTGCCCAGGAGCTGTAGGAAAAAGAAGAAGGCATGAACATGGTTAGCAGA
GGCTCTAGAGCCGCCGGTCACACGCCAGAAGCCGAACCCCGCCCTGCCCCGTCCCCCCCGAAGGCAGCCG
TCCCCCCGCGGACAGCCCCGAGCCGCTCCCCCCGCACAAAGGGCCCTCCCGGAGCCCCTCAAGGCTTTCA
CGCAGCCACAGAAAAGAAACAAGCCGTCATTAAACCAAGCGCTAATTACAGCCCGGAGGAGAAGGGCCGT
CCCGCCCGCTCACCTGTGGGAGTAACGCGGTCAGTCAGAGCCGGGGCGGGCGGCGCGAGGCGGCGGCGGA
GCGGGGCACGGGGCGAAGGCAGCGCGCAGCGACTCCCGCCCGCCGCGCGCTTCGCTTTTTATAGGGCCGC
CGCCGCCGCCGCCTCGCCATAAAAGGAAACTTTCGGAGCGCGCCGCTCTGATTGGCTGCCGCCSCMCCYC
YCCSCCYCSCCCCCCCCCCCCCCCCCCCCCCCCCCCCCCCCCCCGGCGCGCGCCCCCCCCCCCCCCCCGC
CCCCATCGCTGCACAAAATAATTAAAAAATAAATAAATACAAAATTGGGGGTGGGGAGGGGGGGGAGATG
GGGAGAGTGAAGCAGAACGTGGGGCTCACCTCGACCATGGTAATAGCGATGACTAATACGTAGATGTACT
GCCAAGTAGGAAAGTCCCATAAGGTCATGTACTGGGCATAATGCCAGGCGGGCCATTTACCGTCATTGAC
GTCAATAGGGGGCGTACTTGGCATATGATACACTTGATGTACTGCCAAGTGGGCAGTTTACCGTAAATAC
TCCACCCATTGACGTCAATGGAAAGTCCCTATTGGCGTTACTATGGGAACATACGTCATTATTGACGTCA
ATGGTACGATCTTCCTAGCTTAAGATACATTGATGAGTTTGGACAAACCACAACTAGAATGCAGTGAAAA
AAATGCTTTATTTGTGAAATTTGTGATGCTATTGCTTTATTTGTAACCATTATAAGCTGCAATAAACAAG
TTAACAACAACAATTGCATTCATTTTATGTTTCAGGTTCAGGGGGAGGTGTGGGAGGTTTTTTAAAGCAA
GTAAAACCTCTACAAATGTGGTATGGCTGATTATGATCTAGAGTCGCGGCCGCTTTACTTGTACAGCTCG
TCCATGCCGAGAGTGATCCCGGCGGCGGTCACGAACTCCAGCAGGACCATGTGATCGCGCTTCTCGTTGG
GGTCTTTGCTCAGGGCGGACTGGGTGCTCAGGTAGTGGTTGTCGGGCAGCAGCACGGGGCCGTCGCCGAT
GGGGGTGTTCTGCTGGTAGTGGTCGGCGAGCTGCACGCTGCCGTCCTCGATGTTGTGGCGGATCTTGAAG
TTCACCTTGATGCCGTTCTTCTGCTTGTCGGCCATGATATAGACGTTGTGGCTGTTGTAGTTGTACTCCA
GCTTGTGCCCCAGGATGTTGCCGTCCTCCTTGAAGTCGATGCCCTTCAGCTCGATGCGGTTCACCAGGGT
GTCGCCCTCGAACTTCACCTCGGCGCGGGTCTTGTAGTTGCCGTCGTCCTTGAAGAAGATGGTGCGCTCC
TGGACGTAGCCTTCGGGCATGGCGGACTTGAAGAAGTCGTGCTGCTTCATGTGGTCGGGGTAGCGGCTGA
AGCACTGCACGCCGTAGGTCAGGGTGGTCACGAGGGTGGGCCAGGGCACGGGCAGCTTGCCGGTGGTGCA
GATGAACTTCAGGGTCAGCTTGCCGTAGGTGGCATCGCCCTCGCCCTCGCCGGACACGCTGAACTTGTGG
CCGTTTACGTCGCCGTCCAGCTCGACCAGGATGGGCACCACCCCGGTGAACAGCTCCTCGCCCTTGCTCA
CCATGGTGGCGACCGGTGGATCCCGGGCCCGCGGTACCGTCGACTGCAGAATTCTTATCAAACCCTGCTT
GGCCAGGGAGGCAGACACCTCGTCAGCTAGCGTGGCGAGCTGGGGCGAGTCTACCATGTCGATGCTGCCG
GTGGAGGAGACATTGCTGAGATGCCGTGGAGACGTGTCCCCAGACACCACTGGCGACTTGTACACGATCT
CCGCCCCGTGGTCTGTCTTGGCTTTGGCGTTCTCGCGGAAGGTCAGCTTGTGGGTTTCAATCTTTTTATT
TCCTCCGCCAGGGACGTGGGTGATATTGTCCAGGGACCCAATCTTCGACTGGACTCTGTCCTTGAAGTCA
AGCTTCTCAGATTTTACTTCCACCTGGCCACCTCCTGGTTTATGATGGATGTTGCCTAATGAGCCACACT
TGGAGGTCACCTTGCTCAGGTCAACTGGTTTGTAGACTATTTGCACACTGCCGCCTCCCAGGACGTGTTT
GATATTATCCTTTGAGCCACACTTGGACTGGACGTTGCTAAGATCCAGCTTCTTATTAATTATCTGCACC
TTCCCGCCTCCCGGCTGGTGCTTCAGGTTCTCAGTGGAGCCGATCTTGGACTTGACATTCTTCAGGTCTG
GCATGGGCACGGGGGCTGTCTGCAGGCGGCTCTTGGCGGAAGACGGCGACTTGGGTGGAGTACGGACCAC
TGCCACCTTCTTGGGCTCCCGGGTGGGTGGGGTTGGAAGGGACGGGGTGCGGGAGCGGCTGCCGGGAGTG
CCTGGGGAGCCGGGGCTGCTGTAGCCGCTGCGATCCCCTGATTTTGGAGGTTCACCAGAGCTGGGTGGTG
TCTTTGGAGCGGGCGGGGTTTTTGCTGGAATCCTGGTGGCGTTGGCCTGGCCCTTCTGGCCTGGAGGGGC
TGCTCCCCGCGGTGTGGCGATCTTCGTTTTACCATCAGCCCCCTTGGCTTTTTTGTCATCGCTTCCAGTC
CCGTCTTTGCTTTTACTGACCATGCGAGCTTGGGTCACGTGACCAGCAGCTTCGTCTTCCAGGCTGGGGG
TGTCTCCAATGCCTGCTTCTTCAGCTGTGGTTCCTTCTGGGATCTCCGTGTGGGGCTGCGCGGCAGCCTG
CTTGCCGGGAGCTCCCTCATCCACTAAGGGTGCTGTCACATCTTCCGCTGTTGGAGTGCTCTTAGCATCA
GAGGTTTCAGAGCCCGGTTCCTCAGATCCGTCCTCAGTGGGGGTCTGCAGGGGAGATTCTTTCAGGCCAG
CGTCCGTGTCACCCTCTTGGTCTTGGTGCATGGTGTAGCCCCCCTGATCTTTCCTGTCCCCCAACCCGTA
CGTCCCAGCGTGATCTTCCATCACTTCGAACTCCTGGCGGGGCTCAGCCATGGTGGCGCTGAGGACCGGT
CCAACCTGAAAACCGCGGAGCCTGCTTTTTTGTACAAACTTGTTGATCGGAATTCTCCAGGCGATCTGAC
GGTTCACTAAACGAGCTCTGCTTATATAGGCCTCCCACCGTACACGCCTACCTCGACATACGTTCTCTAT
CACTGATAGGGAGTAAACTCGACATACGTTCTCTATCACTGATAGGGATAAACTCGACATACGTTCTCTA
TCACTGATAGGGAGTAAACTCGACATACGTTCTCTATCACTGATAGGGAGTAAACTCGACATACGTTCTC
TATCACTGATAGGGAGTAAACTCGACATCGTTCTCTATCACTGATAGGGAGTAAACTCGACATACGTTCT
CTATCACTGATAGGGAGTAAACTCGACAGTACTAAGCTTTATAACTTCGTATAGGATACTTTATACGAAG
TTATACTAGGGACAGGATTGGTGACAGAAAAGCCCCATCCTTAGGCCTCCTCCTTCCTAGTCTCCTGATA
TTGGGTCTAACCCCCACCTCCTGTTAGGCAGATTCCTTATCTGGTGACACACCCCCATTTCCTGGAGCCA
TCTCTCTCCTTGCCAGAACCTCTAAGGTTTGCTTACGATGGAGCCAGCATCAGGTGGCACTTTTCGGGGA
AATGTGCGCGGAACCCCTATTTGTTTATTTTTCTAAATACATTCAAATATGTATCCGCTCATGAGATTAT
CAAAAAGGATCTTCACCTAGATCCTTTTAAATTAAAAATGAAGTTTTAAATCAATCTAAAGTATATATGA
GTAAACTTGGTCTGACAGTTACCAATGCTTAATCAGTGAGGCACCTATCTCAGCGATCTGTCTATTTCGT
TCATCCATAGTTGCCTGACTCCCCGTCGTGTAGATAACTACGATACGGGAGGGCTTACCATCTGGCCCCA
GTGCTGCAATGATACCGCGAGACCCACGCTCACCGGCTCCAGATTTATCAGCAATAAACCAGCCAGCCGG
AAGGGCCGAGCGCAGAAGTGGTCCTGCAACTTTATCCGCCTCCATCCAGTCTATTAATTGTTGCCGGGAA
GCTAGAGTAAGTAGTTCGCCAGTTAATAGTTTGCGCAACGTTGTTGCCATTGCTACAGGCATCGTGGTGT
CACGCTCGTCGTTTGGTATGGCTTCATTCAGCTCCGGTTCCCAACGATCAAGGCGAGTTACATGATCCCC
CATGTTGTGCAAAAAAGCGGTTAGCTCCTTCGGTCCTCCGATCGTTGTCAGAAGTAAGTTGGCCGCAGTG
TTATCACTCATGGTTATGGCAGCACTGCATAATTCTCTTACTGTCATGCCATCCGTAAGATGCTTTTCTG
TGACTGGTGAATACTCAACCAAGTCATTCTGAGAATAGTGTATGCGGCGACCGAGTTGCTCTTGCCCGGC
GTCAATACGGGATAATACCGCGCCACATAGCAGAACTTTAAAAGTGCTCATCATTGGAAAACGTTCTTCG
GGGCGAAAACTCTCAAGGATCTTACCGCTGTTGAGATCCAGTTCGATGTAACCCACTCGTGCACCCAACT
GATCTTCAGCATCTTTTACTTTCACCAGCGTTTCTGGGTGAGCAAAAACAGGAAGGCAAAATGCCGCAAA
AAAGGGAATAAGGGCGACACGGAAATGTTGAATACTCATACTCTTCCTTTTTCAATATTATTGAAGCATT
TATCAGGGTTATTGTCTCATGACCAAAATCCCTTAACGTGAGTTTTCGTTCCACTGAGCGTCAGACCCCG
